>Addgene plasmid #215418 | NylCA_pET28a | addgene full sequence | sequence record 425832 | Addgene NGS Result
AATACCACACCGGTACACGCTCTTACTGATATTGATGGAGGCATCGCGGTGGACCCAGCTCCACGTCTTG
CAGGACCTCCAGTCTTCGGAGGTCCAGGTAACGACGCTTTTGACCTTGCCCCGGTCCGTTCTACTGGTCG
TGAGATGCTGCGCTTCGATTTCCCGGGTGTTAGCATCGGCGCGGCGCACTATGAAGAAGGTCCGACTGGT
GCGACCGTAATTCACATCCCAGCTGGAGCACGTACAGCTGTTGACGCACGTGGTGGTGCAGTGGGTCTGT
CCGGTGGCTACGACTTTAATCACGCTATCTGCCTGGCAGGTGGCGCAAGTTATGGTTTAGAAGCTGGCGC
AGGTGTGTCTGGTGCGCTGCTGGAACGTTTGGAATATCGTACTGGCTTTGCGGAAGCACAGCTGGTTAGC
TCTGCAGTTATTTACGATTTCTCTGCGCGCTCTACCGCAGTCTATCCGGATAAAGCTCTTGGTCGTGCGG
CGCTGGAGTTTGCGGTTCCGGGCGAATTCCCGCAGGGTCGTGCTGGTGCGGGCATGAGTGCTTCTGCGGG
TAAAGTTGATTGGGACCGTACTGAAATCACGGGCCAGGGTGCTGCGTTCCGTCGCCTGGGCGACGTTCGC
ATCCTGGCCGTAGTTGTCCCGAACCCGGTAGGTGTGATTATGGACCGTGCTGGCACGGTAGTTCGTGGTA
ACTACGATGCACAGACTGGCGTTCGTCGTCACCCGGTATTCGATTACCAGGAAGCTTTTGCGGAGCAGGT
TCCTCCGGTTACCGAAGCTGGTAACACCACTATTTCTGCCATCGTTACCAACGTACGCATGTCCCCTGTA
GAGCTGAACCAATTCGCAAAACAGGTACACAGCTCTATGCACCGTGGTATCCAGCCTTTCCACACCGACA
TGGACGGTGACACCCTGTTTGCCGTGACCACTGACGAAATCGATTTGCCGACAACCCCGGGTAGCTCACG
TGGTCGCCTGTCTGTAAACGCTACCGCTCTGGGCGCGATTGCGTCCGAGGTCATGTGGGACGCTGTGCTG
GAAGCAGGCAAGTGACTCGAGCACCACCACCACCACCACTGAGATCCGGCTGCTAACAAAGCCCGAAAGG
AAGCTGAGTTGGCTGCTGCCACCGCTGAGCAATAACTAGCATAACCCCTTGGGGCCTCTAAACGGGTCTT
GAGGGGTTTTTTGCTGAAAGGAGGAACTATATCCGGATTGGCGAATGGG
[124 nt withheld, positions 1240-1363]
C
[91 nt withheld, positions 1365-1455]
A
[49 nt withheld, positions 1457-1505]
CCTTTGACGTTGGAGTCCACGTTCTTT
[37 nt withheld, positions 1533-1569]
ACCCTATCTCGGTCTATTCTTTTGATTTATAAGGGATTTTGCCGATTTCGGCCTATTGGTTAAAAAATGA
GCTGATTTAACAAAAATTTAACGCGAATTTTAACAAAATATTAACGCTTACAATTTAGGTGGCACTTTTC
GGGGAAATGTGCGCGGAACCCCTATTTGTTTATTTTTCTAAATACATTCAAATATGTATCCGCTCATGAA
TTAATTCTTAGAAAAACTCATCGAGCATCAAATGAAACTGCAATTTATTCATATCAGGATTATCAATACC
ATATTTTTGAAAAAGCCGTTTCTGTAATGAAGGAGAAAACTCACCGAGGCAGTTCCATAGGATGGCAAGA
TCCTGGTATCGGTCTGCGATTCCGACTCGTCCAACATCAATACAACCTATTAATTTCCCCTCGTCAAAAA
TAAGGTTATCAAGTGAGAAATCACCATGAGTGACGACTGAATCCGGTGAGAATGGCAAAAGTTTATGCAT
TTCTTTCCAGACTTGTTCAACAGGCCAGCCATTACGCTCGTCATCAAAATCACTCGCATCAACCAAACCG
TTATTCATTCGTGATTGCGCCTGAGCGAGACGAAATACGCGATCGCTGTTAAAAGGACAATTACAAACAG
GAATCGAATGCAACCGGCGCAGGAACACTGCCAGCGCATCAACAATATTTTCACCTGAATCAGGATATTC
TTCTAATACCTGGAATGCTGTTTTCCCGGGGATCGCAGTGGTGAGTAACCATGCATCATCAGGAGTACGG
ATAAAATGCTTGATGGTCGGAAGAGGCATAAATTCCGTCAGCCAGTTTAGTCTGACCATCTCATCTGTAA
CATCATTGGCAACGCTACCTTTGCCATGTTTCAGAAACAACTCTGGCGCATCGGGCTTCCCATACAATCG
ATAGATTGTCGCACCTGATTGCCCGACATTATCGCGAGCCCATTTATACCCATATAAATCAGCATCCATG
TTGGAATTTAATCGCGGCCTAGAGCAAGACGTTTCCCGTTGAATATGGCTCATAACACCCCTTGTATTAC
TGTTTATGTAAGCAGACAGTTTTATTGTTCATGACCAAAATCCCTTAACGTGAGTTTTCGTTCCACTGAG
CGTCAGACCCCGTAGAAAAGATCAAAGGATCTTCTTGAGATCCTTTTTTTCTGCGCGTAATCTGCTGCTT
GCAAACAAAAAAACCACCGCTACCAGCGGTGGTTTGTTTGCCGGATCAAGAGCTACCAACTCTTTTTCCG
AAGGTAACTGGCTTCAGCAGAGCGCAGATACCAAATACTGTCCTTCTAGTGTAGCCGTAGTTAGGCCACC
ACTTCAAGAACTCTGTAGCACCGCCTACATACCTCGCTCTGCTAATCCTGTTACCAGTGGCTGCTGCCAG
TGGCGATAAGTCGTGTCTTACCGGGTTGGACTCAAGACGATAGTTACCGGATAAGGCGCAGCGGTCGGGC
TGAACGGGGGGTTCGTGCACACAGCCCAGCTTGGAGCGAACGACCTACACCGAACTGAGATACCTACAGC
GTGAGCTATGAGAAAGCGCCACGCTTCCCGAAGGGAGAAAGGCGGACAGGTATCCGGTAAGCGGCAGGGT
CGGAACAGGAGAGCGCACGAGGGAGCTTCCAGGGGGAAACGCCTGGTATCTTTATAGTCCTGTCGGGTTT
CGCCACCTCTGACTTGAGCGTCGATTTTTGTGATGCTCGTCAGGGGGGCGGAGCCTATGGAAAAACGCCA
GCAACGCGGCCTTTTTACGGTTCCTGGCCTTTTGCTGGCCTTTTGCTCACATGTTCTTTCCTGCGTTATC
CCCTGATTCTGTGGATAACCGTATTACCGCCTTTGAGTGAGCTGATACCGCTCGCCGCAGCCGAACGACC
GAGCGCAGCGAGTCAGTGAGCGAGGAAGCGGAAGAGCGCCTGATGCGGTATTTTCTCCTTACGCATCTGT
GCGGTATTTCACACCGCAATGGTGCACTCTCAGTACAATCTGCTCTGATGCCGCATAGTTAAGCCAGTAT
ACACTCCGCTATCGCTACGTGACTGGGTCATGGCTGCGCCCCGACACCCGCCAACACCCGCTGACGCGCC
CTGACGGGCTTGTCTGCTCCCGGCATCCGCTTACAGACAAGCTGTGACCGTCTCCGGGAGCTGCATGTGT
CAGAGGTTTTCACCGTCATCACCGAAACGCGCGAGGCAGCTGCGGTAAAGCTCATCAGCGTGGTCGTGAA
GCGATTCACAGATGTCTGCCTGTTCATCCGCGTCCAGCTCGTTGAGTTTCTCCAGAAGCGTTAATGTCTG
GCTTCTGATAAAGCGGGCCATGTTAAGGGCGGTTTTTTCCTGTTTGGTCACTGATGCCTCCGTGTAAGGG
GGATTTCTGTTCATGGGGGTAATGATACCGATGAAACGAGAGAGGATGCTCACGATACGGGTTACTGATG
ATGAACATGCCCGGTTACTGGAACGTTGTGAGGGTAAACAACTGGCGGTATGGATGCGGCGGGACCAGAG
AAAAATCACTCAGGGTCAATGCCAGCGCTTCGTTAATACAGATGTAGGTGTTCCACAGGGTAGCCAGCAG
CATCCTGCGATGCAGATCCGGAACATAATGGTGCAGGGCGCTGACTTCCGCGTTTCCAGACTTTACGAAA
CACGGAAACCGAAGACCATTCATGTTGTTGCTCAGGTCGCAGACGTTTTGCAGCAGCAGTCGCTTCACGT
TCGCTCGCGTATCGGTGATTCATTCTGCTAACCAGTAAGGCAACCCCGCCAGCCTAGCCGGGTCCTCAAC
GACAGGAGCACGATCATGCGCACCCGTGGGGCCGCCATGCCGGCGATAATGGCCTGCTTCTCGCCGAAAC
GTTTGGTGGCGGGACCAGTGACGAAGGCTTGAGCGAGGGCGTGCAAGATTCCGAATACCGCAAGCGACAG
GCCGATCATCGTCGCGCTCCAGCGAAAGCGGTCCTCGCCGAAAATGACCCAGAGCGCTGCCGGCACCTGT
CCTACGAGTTGCATGATAAAGAAGACAGTCATAAGTGCGGCGACGATAGTCATGCCCCGCGCCCACCGGA
AGGAGCTGACTGGGTTGAAGGCTCTCAAGGGCATCGGTCGAGATCCCGGTGCCTAATGAGTGAGCTAACT
TACATTAATTGCGTTGCGCTCACTGCCCGCTTTCCAGTCGGGAAACCTGTCGTGCCAGCTGCATTAATGA
ATCGGCCAACGCGCGGGGAGAGGCGGTTTGCGTATTGGGCGCCAGGGTGGTTTTTCTTTTCACCAGTGAG
ACGGGCAACAGCTGATTGCCCTTCACCGCCTGGCCCTGAGAGAGTTGCAGCAAGCGGTCCACGCTGGTTT
GCCCCAGCAGGCGAAAATCCTGTTTGATGGTGGTTAACGGCGGGATATAACATGAGCTGTCTTCGGTATC
GTCGTATCCCACTACCGAGATATCCGCACCAACGCGCAGCCCGGACTCGGTAATGGCGCGCATTGCGCCC
AGCGCCATCTGATCGTTGGCAACCAGCATCGCAGTGGGAACGATGCCCTCATTCAGCATTTGCATGGTTT
GTTGAAAACCGGACATGGCACTCCAGTCGCCTTCCCGTTCCGCTATCGGCTGAATTTGATTGCGAGTGAG
ATATTTATGCCAGCCAGCCAGACGCAGACGCGCCGAGACAGAACTTAATGGGCCCGCTAACAGCGCGATT
TGCTGGTGACCCAATGCGACCAGATGCTCCACGCCCAGTCGCGTACCGTCTTCATGGGAGAAAATAATAC
TGTTGATGGGTGTCTGGTCAGAGACATCAAGAAATAACGCCGGAACATTAGTGCAGGCAGCTTCCACAGC
AATGGCATCCTGGTCATCCAGCGGATAGTTAATGATCAGCCCACTGACGCGTTGCGCGAGAAGATTGTGC
ACCGCCGCTTTACAGGCTTCGACGCCGCTTCGTTCTACCATCGACACCACCACGCTGGCACCCAGTTGAT
CGGCGCGAGATTTAATCGCCGCGACAATTTGCGACGGCGCGTGCAGGGCCAGACTGGAGGTGGCAACGCC
AATCAGCAACGACTGTTTGCCCGCCAGTTGTTGTGCCACGCGGTTGGGAATGTAATTCAGCTCCGCCATC
GCCGCTTCCACTTTTTCCCGCGTTTTCGCAGAAACGTGGCTGGCCTGGTTCACCACGCGGGAAACGGTCT
GATAAGAGACACCGGCATACTCTGCGACATCGTATAACGTTACTGGTTTCACATTCACCACCCTGAATTG
ACTCTCTTCCGGGCGCTATCATGCCATACCGCGAAAGGTTTTGCGCCATTCGATGGTGTCCGGGATCTCG
ACGCTCTCCCTTATGCGACTCCTGCATTAGGAAGCAGCCCAGTAGTAGGTTGAGGCCGTTGAGCACCGCC
GCCGCAAGGAATGGTGCATGCAAGGAGATGGCGCCCAACAGTCCCCCGGCCACGGGGCCTGCCACCATAC
CCACGCCGAAACAAGCGCTCATGAGCCCGAAGTGGCGAGCCCGATCTTCCCCATCGGTGATGTCGGCGAT
ATAGGCGCCAGCAACCGCACCTGTGGCGCCGGTGATGCCGGCCACGATGCGTCCGGCGTAGAGGATCGAG
ATCTCGATCCCGCGAAATTAATACGACTCACTATAGGGGAATTGTGAGCGGATAACAATTCCCCTCTAGA
AATAATTTTGTTTAACTTTAAGAAGGAGATATACCATGGGCAGCAGCCATCATCATCATCATCACAGCAG
CGGCCTGGTGCCGCGCGGCAGCCATATG
Features (pLannotate 1.2.2; 21 found; start..end, strand, type, name):
   1072..1089    +  CDS            9xHis (fragment): 9xHis affinity tag
   1099..1148    +  CDS            SET1 (fragment): solubility-enhancement tag derived from T7 phage gene 10B
   1156..1203    +  terminator     T7 terminator: transcription terminator for bacteriophage T7 RNA polymerase
   1240..1668    +  rep_origin     f1 ori (sequence partly withheld): f1 bacteriophage origin of replication; arrow indicates direction of (+) strand synthesis
   1721..1778    +  promoter       AmpR promoter (fragment): bla
   1787..2602    -  CDS            KanR: aminoglycoside phosphotransferase; aph(3')-Ia; confers resistance to kanamycin in bacteria or G418 (Geneticin®) in eukaryotes
   2724..3312    +  rep_origin     ori: high-copy-number ColE1/pMB1/pBR322/pUC origin of replication
   3498..3637    -  misc_feature   bom: basis of mobility region from pBR322
   3739..3930    -  CDS            rop: Rop protein, which maintains plasmids at low copy number; rop
   3947..4327    +  CDS            YPB1_ECOLX: Protein predicted: Swiss-Prot protein existence level 4. From Escherichia coli.
   4399..4690    -  CDS            TcR (fragment): tetracycline efflux protein; tet; confers resistance to tetracycline
   4705..4726    -  protein_bind   CAP binding site: CAP binding activates transcription in the presence of cAMP. E. coli catabolite activator protein
   4739..5821    -  CDS            lacI: lac repressor; lacI; The lac repressor binds to the lac operator to inhibit transcription in E. coli. This inhibition can be relieved by adding lactose or isopropyl-β-D-thiogalactopyranoside (IPTG).
   5822..5899    -  promoter       lacI promoter: lacI
   5907..6186    -  CDS            TcR (fragment): tetracycline efflux protein; tet; confers resistance to tetracycline
   6208..6226    +  promoter       T7 promoter: promoter for bacteriophage T7 RNA polymerase
   6227..6251    +  protein_bind   lac operator: The lac repressor binds to the lac operator to inhibit transcription in E. coli. This inhibition can be relieved by adding lactose or isopropyl-β-D-thiogalactopyranoside (IPTG). lac repressor encoded by lacI
   6266..6288    +  RBS            RBS: efficient ribosome binding site from bacteriophage T7 gene 10 (Olins and Rangwala, 1989)
   6307..6323    +  CDS            capTEV™ (fragment): composite tag for in vivo biotinylation, TEV protease cleavage, and 6xHis tagging
   6334..6351    +  CDS            thrombin site: thrombin recognition and cleavage site
   6355..1062    +  CDS            nylC (across the origin): NYLC_AGRS5 - Experimental evidence at protein level: Swiss-Prot protein existence level 1. Involved in the degradation of nylon-6 oligomers. Degrades cyclic and linear oligomers of 6-aminohexanoate (Ahx) with a degree of polymerization greater than three by an endo-type mode. Cannot use Ahx cyclic dimer or the Ahx linear dimer. From Agromyces sp. (strain KY5R).
