[The description below was written by a language model from this plasmid's Addgene catalogue record and pLannotate feature annotations shown in this document.]
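Description:
NylCA_pET28a is a bacterial expression plasmid built on the pET28a backbone. It carries a synthetic, E. coli codon-optimized gene for NylC from Agromyces sp., a nylon oligomer hydrolase. According to the annotation, this enzyme degrades cyclic and linear oligomers of 6-aminohexanoate longer than three units in an endo-type manner but does not act on the dimers. The sequenced record is about 6.4 kb, and the nylC open reading frame spans the numbering origin of the circular map.

Expression follows the standard pET arrangement. A T7 promoter is followed immediately by a lac operator and the strong T7 gene 10 ribosome binding site, with a T7 terminator downstream. The plasmid-borne lacI gene, under its own promoter, supplies repressor, so transcription is held off until IPTG or lactose induction in a host that provides T7 RNA polymerase. Just upstream of the coding sequence, the table shows a short fragment matching a His-containing tag and a thrombin cleavage site, consistent with the pET28a N-terminal His-tag/thrombin leader. A His-tag fragment is also annotated just after the gene, but the record does not say whether this C-terminal tag is in frame and translated. Short hits to SET1, TcR, the AmpR promoter and a predicted E. coli protein are probably backbone remnants rather than functional parts.

The plasmid is selected with kanamycin through the aph(3')-Ia KanR gene. It replicates from a ColE1/pMB1-type origin accompanied by rop and the bom region; the catalogue lists it as high copy. An f1 origin is also present. The plasmid is intended for recombinant production and purification of NylC, and the associated work concerns screening and characterization of enzymes for nylon-6 depolymerization.
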