Addgene plasmid #215418: NylCA_pET28a
Purpose: Expression construct for NylCA gene, codon optimized for expression in E. coli
Depositing lab: Gregg Beckham. Depositing organization: National Laboratory of the Rockies (NLR). Publication: Natural diversity screening, assay development, and characterization of nylon-6 enzymatic depolymerization. Bell EL, Rosetto G, Ingraham MA, Ramirez KJ, Lincoln C, Clarke RW, Gado JE, Lilly JL, Kucharzyk KH, Erickson E, Beckham GT. Nat Commun. 2024 Feb 9;15(1):1217. doi: 10.1038/s41467-024-45523-5. PubMed 38336849.
Backbone
  Vector backbone: pET28a
  Vector type: Bacterial Expression
Growth in bacteria
  Bacterial resistance: Kanamycin, 50 μg/mL
  Growth temperature: 37°C
  Growth strain: DH5alpha
  Copy number: High Copy
Gene/Insert
  Gene/Insert name: NylCA (alt name: Nylon oligomer hydrolase from Agromyces sp.)
  Species: Agromyces sp
  Cloning method: Gene Synthesis
Resource information
  A portion of this plasmid was derived from a plasmid made by: Gene from nylon oligomer hydrolase described in Yasuhira, K. et al. 6-Aminohexanoate oligomer hydrolases from the alkalophilic bacteria Agromyces sp. Strain KY5R and Kocuria sp. Strain KY2. Appl. Environ. Microbiol. 73, 7099-7102 (2007).
Terms and licenses: Academic/Nonprofit Terms; Industry Terms: Not Available to Industry
How to cite: NylCA_pET28a was a gift from Gregg Beckham (Addgene plasmid # 215418 ; http://n2t.net/addgene:215418 ; RRID:Addgene_215418)
